Addgene plasmid #54948: mApple-SiT-N-15
Purpose: Localization: Golgi TGN, Excitation: 568, Emission: 592
Depositing lab: Michael Davidson. Depositing organization: Florida State University, Tallahassee.
Backbone
  Vector backbone: mApple-N1
  Backbone size w/o insert (bp): 4750
  Vector type: Mammalian Expression
  Selectable markers: Neomycin (select with G418)
Growth in bacteria
  Bacterial resistance: Kanamycin, 50 μg/mL
  Growth temperature: 37°C
  Growth strain: DH5alpha
  Copy number: High Copy
Gene/Insert
  Gene/Insert name: SiT (alt name: NM_173216.2)
  Species: H. sapiens (human)
  Mutation: aa 1-45 of SiT
  Entrez Gene: ST6GAL1 (a.k.a. CDw75, SIAT1, ST6GalI, ST6N)
  Promoter: CMV
  Tag / fusion protein: mApple (C terminal on backbone)
  Cloning method: Unknown
  Sequencing primers: 5′ CMV-F; 3′ SV40pA-R
Terms and licenses: Academic/Nonprofit Terms; Industry Terms: Not Available to Industry
Depositor comments: . Excitation = 568; Emission = 592
How to cite: mApple-SiT-N-15 was a gift from Michael Davidson (Addgene plasmid # 54948 ; http://n2t.net/addgene:54948 ; RRID:Addgene_54948)
