[The description below was written by a language model from this plasmid's Addgene catalogue record.]
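Description:
mApple-SiT-N-15 is a mammalian expression plasmid built on the mApple-N1 backbone (about 4.75 kb without the insert), an N1-style fusion vector in which a gene of interest is placed upstream of the fluorescent protein so that the fluorophore ends up at the C terminus of the product. It is maintained in E. coli as a high-copy plasmid under kanamycin selection, and it carries a neomycin resistance marker that allows G418 selection of stably transfected mammalian cells. No feature table is provided, so details such as the origin of replication and the polyadenylation signal are not explicitly documented, although the listed 3′ sequencing primer implies an SV40 polyA downstream of the expression cassette.

The insert is a fragment of human ST6GAL1 (beta-galactoside alpha-2,6-sialyltransferase, "SiT") encoding only amino acids 1–45, expressed from the CMV promoter and fused in frame to mApple at its C-terminal end. This N-terminal region of the sialyltransferase is commonly used as a targeting sequence, because the short cytoplasmic tail, membrane anchor and adjacent stem segment of such type II Golgi enzymes are generally sufficient for Golgi retention without the catalytic domain. The "15" in the name probably refers to the linker length between the targeting segment and the fluorophore, but the record does not state this. The stated purpose is labelling of the Golgi/trans-Golgi network with a red-orange fluorescent marker (excitation 568 nm, emission 592 nm), making the construct suited to live- or fixed-cell imaging of Golgi morphology and dynamics and to multicolour co-localization experiments with green or far-red probes.
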