>Addgene plasmid #54948 | mApple-SiT-N-15 | depositor partial sequence | sequence record 85336 | insert sequence
ACGTCAGATCCGCTAGCGCTACCGGACTCAGATCTCGAGCTCGCCACCATGATTCACACCAACCTGAAGA
AAAAGTTCAGCTGCTGCGTCCTGGTCTTTCTTCTGTTTGCAGTCATCTGTGTGTGGAAGGAAAAGAAGAA
AGGGAGTTACTATGATTCCTTTAAATTGCAAACCAAGGAATTCCTGCAGTCGACGGTACCGCGGGCCCGG
GATCCACCGGTCGCCACCATGGTGAGCAAGGGCGAGGAGAATAACATGGCCATCATCAAGGAGTTCATGC
GCTTCAAGGTGCACATGGAGGGCTCCGTGAACGGCCACGAGTTCGAGATCGAGGGCGAGGGCGAGGGCCG
CCCCTACGAGGCCTTTCAGACCGCTAAGCTGAAGGTGACCAAGGGTGGCCCCCTGCCCTTCGCCTGGGAC
ATCCTGTCCCCTCAGTTCATGTACGGCTCCAAGGTCTACATTAAGCACCCAGCCGACATCCCCGACTACT
TCAAGCTGTCCTTCCCCGAGGGCTTCAGGTGGGAGCGCGTGATGAACTTCGAGGACGGCGGCATTATTCA
CGTTAACCAGGACTCCTCCCTGCAGGACGGCGTGTTCATCTACAAGGTGAAGCTGCGCGGCACCAACTTC
CCCTCCGACGGCCCCGTAATGCAGAAGAAGACCATGGGCTGGGAGGCCTCCGAGGAGCGGATGTACCCCG
AGGACGGCGCCCTGAAGAGCGAGATCAAGAAGAGGCTGAAGCTGAAGGACGGCGGCCACTACGCCGCCGA
GGTCAAGACCACCTACAAGGCCAAGAAGCCCGTGCAGCTGCCCGGCGCCTACATCGTCGACATCAAGTTG
GACATCGTGTCCCACAACGAGGACTACACCATCGTGGAACAGTACGAACGCGCCGAGGGCCGCCACTCCA
CCGGCGGCATGGACGAGCTGTACAAGTAAGCGGCCGCGACTCTAGATCATAATCAGCCATACCACATTG
