>Addgene plasmid #54948 | mApple-SiT-N-15 | addgene partial sequence | sequence record 116858 | CMV-F 5'-CGCAAATGGGCGGTAGGCGTG-3'
TGAACCGTCAGATCCGCTAGCGCTACCGGACTCAGATCTCGAGCTCGCCACCATGATTCACACCAACCTG
AAGAAAAAGTTCAGCTGCTGCGTCCTGGTCTTTCTTCTGTTTGCAGTCATCTGTGTGTGGAAGGAAAAGA
AGAAAGGGAGTTACTATGATTCCTTTAAATTGCAAACCAAGGAATTCCTGCAGTCGACGGTACCGCGGGC
CCGGGATCCACCGGTCGCCACCATGGTGAGCAAGGGCGAGGAGAATAACATGGCCATCATCAAGGAGTTC
ATGCGCTTCAAGGTGCACATGGAGGGCTCCGTGAACGGCCACGAGTTCGAGATCGAGGGCGAGGGCGAGG
GCCGCCCCTACGAGGCCTTTCAGACCGCTAAGCTGAAGGTGACCAAGGGTGGCCCCCTGCCCTTCGCCTG
GGACATCCTGTCCCCTCAGTTCATGTACGGCTCCAAGGTCTACATTAAGCACCCAGCCGACATCCCCGAC
TACTTCAAGCTGTCCTTCCCCGAGGGCTTCAGGTGGGAGCGCGTGATGAACTTCGAGGACGGCGGCATTA
TTCACGTTAACCAGGACTCCTCCCTGCAGGACGGCGTGTTCATCTACAAGGTGAAGCTGCGCGGCACCAA
CTTCCCCTCCGACGGCCCCGTAATGCAGAAGAAGACCATGGGCTGGGAGGCCTCCGAGGAGCGGATGTAC
CCCGAGGACGGCGCCCTGAAGAGCGAGATCAAGAAGAGGCTGAAGCTGAAGGACGGCGGCCACTACGCCG
CCGAGGTCAAGACCACCTACAAGGCCAAGAAGCCCGTGCAGCTGCCCGGCGCCTA
